Addgene plasmid #123245: pLenti PGK Puro GFP-GABARAPL1 G116A
Purpose: Expression vector with PGK promoter for low expression of EGFP-GABARAPL1 G116A. For lentivirus production and stable transduction in mammalian cells.
Depositing lab: Robin Ketteler. Depositing organization: University College London. Publication: Redundancy of human ATG4 protease isoforms in autophagy and LC3/GABARAP processing revealed in cells. Agrotis A, Pengo N, Burden JJ, Ketteler R. Autophagy. 2019 Jan 21. doi: 10.1080/15548627.2019.1569925. PubMed 30661429.
Backbone
  Vector backbone: pLenti PGK GFP Puro (w509-5)
  Backbone size w/o insert (bp): 7849
  Modifications to backbone: Removal of EGFP, insertion of EGFP-LC3B G120A between BamHI and SalI sites.
  Vector type: Mammalian Expression, Lentiviral
  Selectable markers: Puromycin
Growth in bacteria
  Bacterial resistance: Ampicillin, 100 μg/mL
  Growth temperature: 37°C
  Growth strain: NEB Stable
  Copy number: Unknown
Gene/Insert
  Gene/Insert name: Gamma-aminobutyric acid receptor-associated protein-like 1
  Species: H. sapiens (human)
  Mutation: Glycine 116 to Alanine
  GenBank ID: NM_031412.2
  Entrez Gene: GABARAPL1 (a.k.a. APG8-LIKE, APG8L, ATG8, ATG8B, ATG8L, GEC1)
  Promoter: PGK
  Tag / fusion protein: EGFP (N terminal on backbone)
  Cloning method: Restriction Enzyme; 5′ cloning site BamHI (not destroyed); 3′ cloning site SalI (not destroyed)
  Sequencing primers: 5′ EGFP C F; 3′ WPRE-R
Terms and licenses: Academic/Nonprofit Terms; Industry Terms: Not Available to Industry
How to cite: pLenti PGK Puro GFP-GABARAPL1 G116A was a gift from Robin Ketteler (Addgene plasmid # 123245 ; http://n2t.net/addgene:123245 ; RRID:Addgene_123245)
