[The description below was written by a language model from this plasmid's Addgene catalogue record and pLannotate feature annotations shown in this document.]
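Description:
pLenti PGK Puro GFP-GABARAPL1 G116A is a lentiviral transfer plasmid for mammalian expression, built on the pLenti PGK GFP Puro (w509-5) backbone and sequenced at 8,955 nt. In E. coli it is maintained through a high-copy ColE1/pUC-type origin and selected with ampicillin via the β-lactamase gene. An f1 origin and remnants of pBluescript-type lac/lacZα, T3 and T7 elements are also present. The viral portion has a third-generation-style layout: an RSV promoter drives a truncated HIV-1 5' LTR, followed by the Ψ packaging signal with a gag fragment, the Rev response element for Rev-dependent export of the genomic RNA, and the cPPT/CTS. A second truncated LTR, an SV40 polyadenylation signal and an SV40 origin lie downstream.

Between the LTRs, a human PGK promoter drives EGFP fused to the N-terminus of human GABARAPL1 (GEC1), an ATG8-family ubiquitin-like protein involved in autophagosome formation and maturation. An attB1 Gateway recombination site lies in the linker between the two coding regions. The insert carries a glycine 116 to alanine substitution. The record does not explain its effect, but this residue is generally known as the C-terminal glycine exposed by ATG4 cleavage for lipid conjugation, which fits the associated study of ATG4 protease isoforms and LC3/GABARAP processing. A WPRE follows the fusion to enhance transcript expression, and a separate mouse PGK promoter drives puromycin N-acetyltransferase for selecting transduced cells.

The stated purpose is lentivirus production and stable transduction with low-level expression of the fusion. The backbone-modification field mentions inserting EGFP-LC3B G120A between BamHI and SalI, which conflicts with the insert name and the annotated GABARAPL1 coding sequence and may be a carry-over from a sibling construct.
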