Features (pLannotate 1.2.2; 30 found; start..end, strand, type, name):
     26..130     +  promoter       AmpR promoter: bla
    131..991     +  CDS            AmpR: β-lactamase; bla; confers resistance to ampicillin, carbenicillin, and related antibiotics
   1162..1750    +  rep_origin     ori: high-copy-number ColE1/pMB1/pBR322/pUC origin of replication
   1933..2025    +  CDS            lacI (fragment): lac repressor; lacI; The lac repressor binds to the lac operator to inhibit transcription in E. coli. This inhibition can be relieved by adding lactose or isopropyl-β-D-thiogalactopyranoside (IPTG).
   2038..2059    +  protein_bind   CAP binding site: CAP binding activates transcription in the presence of cAMP. E. coli catabolite activator protein
   2074..2104    +  promoter       lac promoter: promoter for the E. coli lac operon
   2112..2128    +  protein_bind   lac operator: The lac repressor binds to the lac operator to inhibit transcription in E. coli. This inhibition can be relieved by adding lactose or isopropyl-β-D-thiogalactopyranoside (IPTG). lac repressor encoded by lacI
   2173..2191    +  promoter       T3 promoter: promoter for bacteriophage T3 RNA polymerase
   2219..2445    +  promoter       RSV promoter: Rous sarcoma virus enhancer/promoter
   2446..2626    +  LTR            5' LTR (truncated): truncated 5' long terminal repeat (LTR) from HIV-1
   2673..2798    +  misc_feature   HIV-1 Ψ: packaging signal of human immunodeficiency virus type 1
   2782..3145    +  CDS            HIV-1 gag (fragment): gag protein from human immunodeficiency virus 1; gag
   3291..3524    +  misc_feature   RRE: The Rev response element (RRE) of HIV-1 allows for Rev-dependent mRNA export from the nucleus to the cytoplasm.
   3901..4001    +  CDS            Rev (fragment): human immunodeficiency virus 1 (HIV-1) Rev protein; rev; enhances nuclear export of unspliced and incompletely spliced viral mRNAs
   4020..4137    +  misc_feature   cPPT/CTS: central polypurine tract and central termination sequence of HIV-1
   4157..4180    -  misc_feature   MCS (fragment): pBluescript multiple cloning site
   4183..4693    +  promoter       hPGK promoter: human phosphoglycerate kinase 1 promoter
   4708..5424    +  CDS            EGFP: EGFP is a basic (constitutively fluorescent) green fluorescent protein published in 1996, derived from Aequorea victoria. It is reported to be a rapidly-maturing weak dimer with moderate acid sensitivity.
   5446..5470    +  protein_bind   attB1: mutant version of attB; recombination site for the Gateway® BP reaction BP Clonase™
   5473..5823    +  CDS            GABARAPL1: GBRL1_HUMAN - Also known as GEC1. Experimental evidence at protein level: Swiss-Prot protein existence level 1. Ubiquitin-like modifier that increases cell-surface expression of kappa-type opioid receptor through facilitating anterograde intracellular trafficking of the receptor (PubMed:16431922). Involved in formation of autophagosomal vacuoles (PubMed:20404487). While LC3s are involved in elongation of the phagophore membrane, the GABARAP/GATE-16 subfamily is essential for a later stage in autophagosome maturation (PubMed:20404487). Through its interaction with the reticulophagy receptor TEX
   5833..6421    +  misc_feature   WPRE: woodchuck hepatitis virus posttranscriptional regulatory element
   6435..6934    +  promoter       PGK promoter: mouse phosphoglycerate kinase 1 promoter
   6955..7554    +  CDS            PuroR: puromycin N-acetyltransferase; pac from Streptomyces alboniger; confers resistance to puromycin
   7622..7759    +  CDS            nef (fragment): NEF_HV1LA - Experimental evidence at protein level: Swiss-Prot protein existence level 1. Extracellular Nef protein targets CD4(+) T-lymphocytes for apoptosis by interacting with CXCR4 surface receptors. From Human immunodeficiency virus type 1 group M subtype B (isolate Lai) (HIV-1).
   7745..7925    +  LTR            5' LTR (truncated): truncated 5' long terminal repeat (LTR) from HIV-1
   7997..8118    +  polyA_signal   SV40 poly(A) signal: SV40 polyadenylation signal
   8158..8293    +  rep_origin     SV40 ori: SV40 origin of replication
   8314..8332    -  promoter       T7 promoter: promoter for bacteriophage T7 RNA polymerase
   8340..8495    +  CDS            lacZα (fragment): LacZα fragment of β-galactosidase; lacZ fragment
   8500..8928    +  rep_origin     f1 ori (sequence partly withheld): f1 bacteriophage origin of replication; arrow indicates direction of (+) strand synthesis
>Addgene plasmid #123245 | pLenti PGK Puro GFP-GABARAPL1 G116A | addgene full sequence | sequence record 245084 | Addgene NGS Result
AGGTGGCACTTTTCGGGGAAATGTGCGCGGAACCCCTATTTGTTTATTTTTCTAAATACATTCAAATATG
TATCCGCTCATGAGACAATAACCCTGATAAATGCTTCAATAATATTGAAAAAGGAAGAGTATGAGTATTC
AACATTTCCGTGTCGCCCTTATTCCCTTTTTTGCGGCATTTTGCCTTCCTGTTTTTGCTCACCCAGAAAC
GCTGGTGAAAGTAAAAGATGCTGAAGATCAGTTGGGTGCACGAGTGGGTTACATCGAACTGGATCTCAAC
AGCGGTAAGATCCTTGAGAGTTTTCGCCCCGAAGAACGTTTTCCAATGATGAGCACTTTTAAAGTTCTGC
TATGTGGCGCGGTATTATCCCGTATTGACGCCGGGCAAGAGCAACTCGGTCGCCGCATACACTATTCTCA
GAATGACTTGGTTGAGTACTCACCAGTCACAGAAAAGCATCTTACGGATGGCATGACAGTAAGAGAATTA
TGCAGTGCTGCCATAACCATGAGTGATAACACTGCGGCCAACTTACTTCTGACAACGATCGGAGGACCGA
AGGAGCTAACCGCTTTTTTGCACAACATGGGGGATCATGTAACTCGCCTTGATCGTTGGGAACCGGAGCT
GAATGAAGCCATACCAAACGACGAGCGTGACACCACGATGCCTGTAGCAATGGCAACAACGTTGCGCAAA
CTATTAACTGGCGAACTACTTACTCTAGCTTCCCGGCAACAATTAATAGACTGGATGGAGGCGGATAAAG
TTGCAGGACCACTTCTGCGCTCGGCCCTTCCGGCTGGCTGGTTTATTGCTGATAAATCTGGAGCCGGTGA
GCGTGGGTCTCGCGGTATCATTGCAGCACTGGGGCCAGATGGTAAGCCCTCCCGTATCGTAGTTATCTAC
ACGACGGGGAGTCAGGCAACTATGGATGAACGAAATAGACAGATCGCTGAGATAGGTGCCTCACTGATTA
AGCATTGGTAACTGTCAGACCAAGTTTACTCATATATACTTTAGATTGATTTAAAACTTCATTTTTAATT
TAAAAGGATCTAGGTGAAGATCCTTTTTGATAATCTCATGACCAAAATCCCTTAACGTGAGTTTTCGTTC
CACTGAGCGTCAGACCCCGTAGAAAAGATCAAAGGATCTTCTTGAGATCCTTTTTTTCTGCGCGTAATCT
GCTGCTTGCAAACAAAAAAACCACCGCTACCAGCGGTGGTTTGTTTGCCGGATCAAGAGCTACCAACTCT
TTTTCCGAAGGTAACTGGCTTCAGCAGAGCGCAGATACCAAATACTGTTCTTCTAGTGTAGCCGTAGTTA
GGCCACCACTTCAAGAACTCTGTAGCACCGCCTACATACCTCGCTCTGCTAATCCTGTTACCAGTGGCTG
CTGCCAGTGGCGATAAGTCGTGTCTTACCGGGTTGGACTCAAGACGATAGTTACCGGATAAGGCGCAGCG
GTCGGGCTGAACGGGGGGTTCGTGCACACAGCCCAGCTTGGAGCGAACGACCTACACCGAACTGAGATAC
CTACAGCGTGAGCTATGAGAAAGCGCCACGCTTCCCGAAGGGAGAAAGGCGGACAGGTATCCGGTAAGCG
GCAGGGTCGGAACAGGAGAGCGCACGAGGGAGCTTCCAGGGGGAAACGCCTGGTATCTTTATAGTCCTGT
CGGGTTTCGCCACCTCTGACTTGAGCGTCGATTTTTGTGATGCTCGTCAGGGGGGCGGAGCCTATGGAAA
AACGCCAGCAACGCGGCCTTTTTACGGTTCCTGGCCTTTTGCTGGCCTTTTGCTCACATGTTCTTTCCTG
CGTTATCCCCTGATTCTGTGGATAACCGTATTACCGCCTTTGAGTGAGCTGATACCGCTCGCCGCAGCCG
AACGACCGAGCGCAGCGAGTCAGTGAGCGAGGAAGCGGAAGAGCGCCCAATACGCAAACCGCCTCTCCCC
GCGCGTTGGCCGATTCATTAATGCAGCTGGCACGACAGGTTTCCCGACTGGAAAGCGGGCAGTGAGCGCA
ACGCAATTAATGTGAGTTAGCTCACTCATTAGGCACCCCAGGCTTTACACTTTATGCTTCCGGCTCGTAT
GTTGTGTGGAATTGTGAGCGGATAACAATTTCACACAGGAAACAGCTATGACCATGATTACGCCAAGCGC
GCAATTAACCCTCACTAAAGGGAACAAAAGCTGGAGCTGCAAGCTTAATGTAGTCTTATGCAATACTCTT
GTAGTCTTGCAACATGGTAACGATGAGTTAGCAACATGCCTTACAAGGAGAGAAAAAGCACCGTGCATGC
CGATTGGTGGAAGTAAGGTGGTACGATCGTGCCTTATTAGGAAGGCAACAGACGGGTCTGACATGGATTG
GACGAACCACTGAATTGCCGCATTGCAGAGATATTGTATTTAAGTGCCTAGCTCGATACATAAACGGGTC
TCTCTGGTTAGACCAGATCTGAGCCTGGGAGCTCTCTGGCTAACTAGGGAACCCACTGCTTAAGCCTCAA
TAAAGCTTGCCTTGAGTGCTTCAAGTAGTGTGTGCCCGTCTGTTGTGTGACTCTGGTAACTAGAGATCCC
TCAGACCCTTTTAGTCAGTGTGGAAAATCTCTAGCAGTGGCGCCCGAACAGGGACTTGAAAGCGAAAGGG
AAACCAGAGGAGCTCTCTCGACGCAGGACTCGGCTTGCTGAAGCGCGCACGGCAAGAGGCGAGGGGCGGC
GACTGGTGAGTACGCCAAAAATTTTGACTAGCGGAGGCTAGAAGGAGAGAGATGGGTGCGAGAGCGTCAG
TATTAAGCGGGGGAGAATTAGATCGCGATGGGAAAAAATTCGGTTAAGGCCAGGGGGAAAGAAAAAATAT
AAATTAAAACATATAGTATGGGCAAGCAGGGAGCTAGAACGATTCGCAGTTAATCCTGGCCTGTTAGAAA
CATCAGAAGGCTGTAGACAAATACTGGGACAGCTACAACCATCCCTTCAGACAGGATCAGAAGAACTTAG
ATCATTATATAATACAGTAGCAACCCTCTATTGTGTGCATCAAAGGATAGAGATAAAAGACACCAAGGAA
GCTTTAGACAAGATAGAGGAAGAGCAAAACAAAAGTAAGACCACCGCACAGCAAGCGGCCGCTGATCTTC
AGACCTGGAGGAGGAGATATGAGGGACAATTGGAGAAGTGAATTATATAAATATAAAGTAGTAAAAATTG
AACCATTAGGAGTAGCACCCACCAAGGCAAAGAGAAGAGTGGTGCAGAGAGAAAAAAGAGCAGTGGGAAT
AGGAGCTTTGTTCCTTGGGTTCTTGGGAGCAGCAGGAAGCACTATGGGCGCAGCGTCAATGACGCTGACG
GTACAGGCCAGACAATTATTGTCTGGTATAGTGCAGCAGCAGAACAATTTGCTGAGGGCTATTGAGGCGC
AACAGCATCTGTTGCAACTCACAGTCTGGGGCATCAAGCAGCTCCAGGCAAGAATCCTGGCTGTGGAAAG
ATACCTAAAGGATCAACAGCTCCTGGGGATTTGGGGTTGCTCTGGAAAACTCATTTGCACCACTGCTGTG
CCTTGGAATGCTAGTTGGAGTAATAAATCTCTGGAACAGATTTGGAATCACACGACCTGGATGGAGTGGG
ACAGAGAAATTAACAATTACACAAGCTTAATACACTCCTTAATTGAAGAATCGCAAAACCAGCAAGAAAA
GAATGAACAAGAATTATTGGAATTAGATAAATGGGCAAGTTTGTGGAATTGGTTTAACATAACAAATTGG
CTGTGGTATATAAAATTATTCATAATGATAGTAGGAGGCTTGGTAGGTTTAAGAATAGTTTTTGCTGTAC
TTTCTATAGTGAATAGAGTTAGGCAGGGATATTCACCATTATCGTTTCAGACCCACCTCCCAACCCCGAG
GGGACCCGACAGGCCCGAAGGAATAGAAGAAGAAGGTGGAGAGAGAGACAGAGACAGATCCATTCGATTA
GTGAACGGATCTCGACGGTATCGGTTAACTTTTAAAAGAAAAGGGGGGATTGGGGGGTACAGTGCAGGGG
AAAGAATAGTAGACATAATAGCAACAGACATACAAACTAAAGAATTACAAAAACAAATTACAAAAATTCA
AAATTTTATCGATCACGAGACTAGCCTCGAGAAGCTTGATATCGAATTCCACGGGGTTGGGGTTGCGCCT
TTTCCAAGGCAGCCCTGGGTTTGCGCAGGGACGCGGCTGCTCTGGGCGTGGTTCCGGGAAACGCAGCGGC
GCCGACCCTGGGTCTCGCACATTCTTCACGTCCGTTCGCAGCGTCACCCGGATCTTCGCCGCTACCCTTG
TGGGCCCCCCGGCGACGCTTCCTGCTCCGCCCCTAAGTCGGGAAGGTTCCTTGCGGTTCGCGGCGTGCCG
GACGTGACAAACGGAAGCCGCACGTCTCACTAGTACCCTCGCAGACGGACAGCGCCAGGGAGCAATGGCA
GCGCGCCGACCGCGATGGGCTGTGGCCAATAGCGGCTGCTCAGCAGGGCGCGCCGAGAGCAGCGGCCGGG
AAGGGGCGGTGCGGGAGGCGGGGTGTGGGGCGGTAGTGTGGGCCCTGTTCCTGCCCGCGCGGTGTTCCGC
ATTCTGCAAGCCTCCGGAGCGCACGTCGGCAGTCGGCTCCCTCGTTGACCGAATCACCGACCTCTCTCCC
CAGGGGGATCCGCCACCATGGTGAGCAAGGGCGAGGAGCTGTTCACCGGGGTGGTGCCCATCCTGGTCGA
GCTGGACGGCGACGTAAACGGCCACAAGTTCAGCGTGTCCGGCGAGGGCGAGGGCGATGCCACCTACGGC
AAGCTGACCCTGAAGTTCATCTGCACCACCGGCAAGCTGCCCGTGCCCTGGCCCACCCTCGTGACCACCC
TGACCTACGGCGTGCAGTGCTTCAGCCGCTACCCCGACCACATGAAGCAGCACGACTTCTTCAAGTCCGC
CATGCCCGAAGGCTACGTCCAGGAGCGCACCATCTTCTTCAAGGACGACGGCAACTACAAGACCCGCGCC
GAGGTGAAGTTCGAGGGCGACACCCTGGTGAACCGCATCGAGCTGAAGGGCATCGACTTCAAGGAGGACG
GCAACATCCTGGGGCACAAGCTGGAGTACAACTACAACAGCCACAACGTCTATATCATGGCCGACAAGCA
GAAGAACGGCATCAAGGTGAACTTCAAGATCCGCCACAACATCGAGGACGGCAGCGTGCAGCTCGCCGAC
CACTACCAGCAGAACACCCCCATCGGCGACGGCCCCGTGCTGCTGCCCGACAACCACTACCTGAGCACCC
AGTCCGCCCTGAGCAAAGACCCCAACGAGAAGCGCGATCACATGGTCCTGCTGGAGTTCGTGACCGCCGC
CGGGATCACTCACGGCATGGACGAGCTCTACAAAAGCGGTTCCGGACCGGATCAAACAAGTTTGTACAAA
AAAGCAGGCTTAATGAAGTTCCAGTACAAGGAGGACCATCCCTTTGAGTATCGGAAAAAGGAAGGAGAAA
AGATCCGGAAGAAATATCCGGACAGGGTCCCCGTGATTGTAGAGAAGGCTCCAAAAGCCAGGGTGCCTGA
TCTGGACAAGAGGAAGTACCTAGTGCCCTCTGACCTTACTGTTGGCCAGTTCTACTTCTTAATCCGGAAG
AGAATCCACCTGAGACCTGAGGACGCCTTATTCTTCTTTGTCAACAACACCATCCCTCCCACCAGTGCTA
CCATGGGCCAACTGTATGAGGACAATCATGAGGAAGACTATTTTCTGTATGTGGCCTACAGTGATGAGAG
TGTCTATGCGAAATAAGTCGACAATCAACCTCTGGATTACAAAATTTGTGAAAGATTGACTGGTATTCTT
AACTATGTTGCTCCTTTTACGCTATGTGGATACGCTGCTTTAATGCCTTTGTATCATGCTATTGCTTCCC
GTATGGCTTTCATTTTCTCCTCCTTGTATAAATCCTGGTTGCTGTCTCTTTATGAGGAGTTGTGGCCCGT
TGTCAGGCAACGTGGCGTGGTGTGCACTGTGTTTGCTGACGCAACCCCCACTGGTTGGGGCATTGCCACC
ACCTGTCAGCTCCTTTCCGGGACTTTCGCTTTCCCCCTCCCTATTGCCACGGCGGAACTCATCGCCGCCT
GCCTTGCCCGCTGCTGGACAGGGGCTCGGCTGTTGGGCACTGACAATTCCGTGGTGTTGTCGGGGAAGCT
GACGTCCTTTCCATGGCTGCTCGCCTGTGTTGCCACCTGGATTCTGCGCGGGACGTCCTTCTGCTACGTC
CCTTCGGCCCTCAATCCAGCGGACCTTCCTTCCCGCGGCCTGCTGCCGGCTCTGCGGCCTCTTCCGCGTC
TTCGCCTTCGCCCTCAGACGAGTCGGATCTCCCTTTGGGCCGCCTCCCCGCCTGGAATTCTACCGGGTAG
GGGAGGCGCTTTTCCCAAGGCAGTCTGGAGCATGCGCTTTAGCAGCCCCGCTGGGCACTTGGCGCTACAC
AAGTGGCCTCTGGCCTCGCACACATTCCACATCCACCGGTAGGCGCCAACCGGCTCCGTTCTTTGGTGGC
CCCTTCGCGCCACCTTCTACTCCTCCCCTAGTCAGGAAGTTCCCCCCCGCCCCGCAGCTCGCGTCGTGCA
GGACGTGACAAATGGAAGTAGCACGTCTCACTAGTCTCGTGCAGATGGACAGCACCGCTGAGCAATGGAA
GCGGGTAGGCCTTTGGGGCAGCGGCCAATAGCAGCTTTGCTCCTTCGCTTTCTGGGCTCAGAGGCTGGGA
AGGGGTGGGTCCGGGGGCGGGCTCAGGGGCGGGCTCAGGGGCGGGGCGGGCGCCCGAAGGTCCTCCGGAG
GCCCGGCATTCTGCACGCTTCAAAAGCGCACGTCTGCCGCGCTGTTCTCCTCTTCCTCATCTCCGGGCCT
TTCGACCTGCAGCCCAAGCTTACCATGACCGAGTACAAGCCCACGGTGCGCCTCGCCACCCGCGACGACG
TCCCCAGGGCCGTACGCACCCTCGCCGCCGCGTTCGCCGACTACCCCGCCACGCGCCACACCGTCGATCC
GGACCGCCACATCGAGCGGGTCACCGAGCTGCAAGAACTCTTCCTCACGCGCGTCGGGCTCGACATCGGC
AAGGTGTGGGTCGCGGACGACGGCGCCGCGGTGGCGGTCTGGACCACGCCGGAGAGCGTCGAAGCGGGGG
CGGTGTTCGCCGAGATCGGCCCGCGCATGGCCGAGTTGAGCGGTTCCCGGCTGGCCGCGCAGCAACAGAT
GGAAGGCCTCCTGGCGCCGCACCGGCCCAAGGAGCCCGCGTGGTTCCTGGCCACCGTCGGCGTCTCGCCC
GACCACCAGGGCAAGGGTCTGGGCAGCGCCGTCGTGCTCCCCGGAGTGGAGGCGGCCGAGCGCGCCGGGG
TGCCCGCCTTCCTGGAGACCTCCGCGCCCCGCAACCTCCCCTTCTACGAGCGGCTCGGCTTCACCGTCAC
CGCCGACGTCGAGGTGCCCGAAGGACCGCGCACCTGGTGCATGACCCGCAAGCCCGGTGCCTGACGCCCG
CCCCACGACCCGCAGCGCCCGACCGAAAGGAGCGCACGACCCCATGCATCTCGAGGGCCCGGTACCTTTA
AGACCAATGACTTACAAGGCAGCTGTAGATCTTAGCCACTTTTTAAAAGAAAAGGGGGGACTGGAAGGGC
TAGCTCACTCCCAACGAAGACAAGATCTGCTTTTTGCTTGTACTGGGTCTCTCTGGTTAGACCAGATCTG
AGCCTGGGAGCTCTCTGGCTAACTAGGGAACCCACTGCTTAAGCCTCAATAAAGCTTGCCTTGAGTGCTT
CAAGTAGTGTGTGCCCGTCTGTTGTGTGACTCTGGTAACTAGAGATCCCTCAGACCCTTTTAGTCAGTGT
GGAAAATCTCTAGCAGTAGTAGTTCATGTCATCTTATTATTCAGTATTTATAACTTGCAAAGAAATGAAT
ATCAGAGAGTGAGAGGAACTTGTTTATTGCAGCTTATAATGGTTACAAATAAAGCAATAGCATCACAAAT
TTCACAAATAAAGCATTTTTTTCACTGCATTCTAGTTGTGGTTTGTCCAAACTCATCAATGTATCTTATC
ATGTCTGGCTCTAGCTATCCCGCCCCTAACTCCGCCCATCCCGCCCCTAACTCCGCCCAGTTCCGCCCAT
TCTCCGCCCCATGGCTGACTAATTTTTTTTATTTATGCAGAGGCCGAGGCCGCCTCGGCCTCTGAGCTAT
TCCAGAAGTAGTGAGGAGGCTTTTTTGGAGGCCTAGGGACGTACCCAATTCGCCCTATAGTGAGTCGTAT
TACGCGCGCTCACTGGCCGTCGTTTTACAACGTCGTGACTGGGAAAACCCTGGCGTTACCCAACTTAATC
GCCTTGCAGCACATCCCCCTTTCGCCAGCTGGCGTAATAGCGAAGAGGCCCGCACCGATCGCCCTTCCCA
ACAGTTGCGCAGCCTGAATGGCGAATGGG
[124 nt withheld, positions 8500-8623]
C
[91 nt withheld, positions 8625-8715]
A
[49 nt withheld, positions 8717-8765]
CCTTTGACGTTGGAGTCCACGTTCTTT
[37 nt withheld, positions 8793-8829]
ACCCTATCTCGGTCTATTCTTTTGATTTATAAGGGATTTTGCCGATTTCGGCCTATTGGTTAAAAAATGA
GCTGATTTAACAAAAATTTAACGCGAATTTTAACAAAATATTAACGCTTACAATTT
